Addgene plasmid #162675: pCJ202
Purpose: pET-21b(+) based plasmid for expression of PETase from Ideonella sakaiensis 201-F6 (Genbank GAP38373.1), codon optimized for expression in E. coli K12, with C-terminal His tag, incorporating W159C and S238C mutations.
Depositing lab: Gregg Beckham. Depositing organization: National Laboratory of the Rockies (NLR). Publication: Characterization and engineering of a two-enzyme system for plastics depolymerization. Knott BC, Erickson E, Allen MD, Gado JE, Graham R, Kearns FL, Pardo I, Topuzlu E, Anderson JJ, Austin HP, Dominick G, Johnson CW, Rorrer NA, Szostkiewicz CJ, Copie V, Payne CM, Woodcock HL, Donohoe BS, Beckham GT, McGeehan JE. Proc Natl Acad Sci U S A. 2020 Oct 13;117(41):25476-25485. doi: 10.1073/pnas.2006753117. Epub 2020 Sep 28. PubMed 32989159.
Backbone
  Vector backbone: pET-21b(+)
  Backbone manufacturer: EMD Biosciences
  Backbone size w/o insert (bp): 5367
  Vector type: Bacterial Expression
Growth in bacteria
  Bacterial resistance: Ampicillin, 100 μg/mL
  Growth temperature: 37°C
  Growth strain: NEB Stable
  Copy number: High Copy
Gene/Insert
  Gene/Insert name: PETase from Ideonella sakaiensis 201-F6 (Genbank GAP38373.1)
  Species: Ideonella sakaiensis 201-F6
  Mutation: W159C, S238C; codon optimized for expression in E. coli K12
  Promoter: T7/lac
  Tag / fusion protein: His (C terminal on backbone)
  Cloning method: Gibson Cloning
Terms and licenses: Academic/Nonprofit Terms; Industry Terms: Not Available to Industry
How to cite: pCJ202 was a gift from Gregg Beckham (Addgene plasmid # 162675 ; http://n2t.net/addgene:162675 ; RRID:Addgene_162675)
