[The description below was written by a language model from this plasmid's Addgene catalogue record and pLannotate feature annotations shown in this document.]
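Description:
pCJ202 is a bacterial expression plasmid built on the pET-21b(+) backbone for producing a variant of the PET-degrading hydrolase PETase from Ideonella sakaiensis 201-F6 in E. coli. The sequenced plasmid is 6,233 nt. It is propagated through a ColE1/pMB1-type origin and selected with ampicillin through the bla (β-lactamase) gene and its native promoter. The catalogue lists it as high copy, although the feature table also shows the pBR322-derived rop gene and bom region, which normally moderate copy number. An f1 phage origin is present as well, and short tetracycline-resistance fragments and a predicted E. coli ORF are annotated as remnants of the pBR322 lineage.

The insert, introduced by Gibson cloning, is a PETase coding sequence codon-optimized for E. coli K12 and carrying the substitutions W159C and S238C. It sits downstream of a T7 promoter fused to a lac operator and the strong T7 gene 10 ribosome binding site, and is followed by the T7 terminator. The plasmid-borne lacI gene supplies lac repressor, so transcription stays low until IPTG or lactose is added in a host that provides T7 RNA polymerase. A C-terminal His tag contributed by the backbone allows affinity purification, though it is not separately annotated in the feature table. The short "SET1" fragment called between the gene and the terminator is probably an automated match to backbone sequence rather than a designed fusion.

PETase hydrolyses poly(ethylene terephthalate) mainly to MHET and is thought to act together with MHETase. The plasmid comes from work characterizing and engineering this two-enzyme system for plastics depolymerization. The record does not state why these two residues were changed to cysteine.
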