Features (pLannotate 1.2.2; 18 found; start..end, strand, type, name):
     12..467     +  rep_origin     f1 ori (sequence partly withheld): f1 bacteriophage origin of replication; arrow indicates direction of (+) strand synthesis
    493..597     +  promoter       AmpR promoter: bla
    598..1458    +  CDS            AmpR: β-lactamase; bla; confers resistance to ampicillin, carbenicillin, and related antibiotics
   1629..2217    +  rep_origin     ori: high-copy-number ColE1/pMB1/pBR322/pUC origin of replication
   2403..2542    -  misc_feature   bom: basis of mobility region from pBR322
   2644..2835    -  CDS            rop: Rop protein, which maintains plasmids at low copy number; rop
   2852..3232    +  CDS            YPB1_ECOLX: Protein predicted: Swiss-Prot protein existence level 4. From Escherichia coli.
   3304..3595    -  CDS            TcR (fragment): tetracycline efflux protein; tet; confers resistance to tetracycline
   3610..3631    -  protein_bind   CAP binding site: CAP binding activates transcription in the presence of cAMP. E. coli catabolite activator protein
   3644..4726    -  CDS            lacI: lac repressor; lacI; The lac repressor binds to the lac operator to inhibit transcription in E. coli. This inhibition can be relieved by adding lactose or isopropyl-β-D-thiogalactopyranoside (IPTG).
   4727..4804    -  promoter       lacI promoter: lacI
   4812..5091    -  CDS            TcR (fragment): tetracycline efflux protein; tet; confers resistance to tetracycline
   5113..5131    +  promoter       T7 promoter: promoter for bacteriophage T7 RNA polymerase
   5132..5156    +  protein_bind   lac operator: The lac repressor binds to the lac operator to inhibit transcription in E. coli. This inhibition can be relieved by adding lactose or isopropyl-β-D-thiogalactopyranoside (IPTG). lac repressor encoded by lacI
   5171..5193    +  RBS            RBS: efficient ribosome binding site from bacteriophage T7 gene 10 (Olins and Rangwala, 1989)
   5201..6070    +  CDS            PETH_IDESA: Experimental evidence at protein level: Swiss-Prot protein existence level 1. Involved in the degradation and assimilation of the plastic poly(ethylene terephthalate) (PET), which allows I.sakaiensis to use PET as its major energy and carbon source for growth. Likely acts synergistically with MHETase to depolymerize PET (PubMed:26965627). Catalyzes the hydrolysis of PET to produce mono(2-hydroxyethyl) terephthalate (MHET) as the major product (PubMed:26965627, PubMed:29666242, PubMed:29603535, PubMed:29374183, PubMed:29235460). Also depolymerizes another semiaromatic polyester, poly(ethylene-2
   6104..6153    +  CDS            SET1 (fragment): solubility-enhancement tag derived from T7 phage gene 10B
   6161..6208    +  terminator     T7 terminator: transcription terminator for bacteriophage T7 RNA polymerase
>Addgene plasmid #162675 | pCJ202 | addgene full sequence | sequence record 321470 | Addgene NGS Result
TGGCGAATGGGACGCGCCA
[39 nt withheld, positions 20-58]
AGCAGCGTGACCGCTACACTTGCCAGAGCCCTAGCGCCCGCTCCTTTCGCTTTCTTCACTTCCTTTCTCG
CCACGTTC
[91 nt withheld, positions 137-227]
A
[49 nt withheld, positions 229-277]
CCTTTGACGTTGGAGTCCACGTTCTTT
[37 nt withheld, positions 305-341]
ACCCTATCTCGGTCTATTCTTTTGATTTATAAGGGATTTTGCCGATTTCGGCCTATTGGTTAAAAAATGA
GCTGATTTAACAAAAATTTAACGCGAATTTTAACAAAATATTAACGCTTACAATTTAGGTGGCACTTTTC
GGGGAAATGTGCGCGGAACCCCTATTTGTTTATTTTTCTAAATACATTCAAATATGTATCCGCTCATGAG
ACAATAACCCTGATAAATGCTTCAATAATATTGAAAAAGGAAGAGTATGAGTATTCAACATTTCCGTGTC
GCCCTTATTCCCTTTTTTGCGGCATTTTGCCTTCCTGTTTTTGCTCACCCAGAAACGCTGGTGAAAGTAA
AAGATGCTGAAGATCAGTTGGGTGCACGAGTGGGTTACATCGAACTGGATCTCAACAGCGGTAAGATCCT
TGAGAGTTTTCGCCCCGAAGAACGTTTTCCAATGATGAGCACTTTTAAAGTTCTGCTATGTGGCGCGGTA
TTATCCCGTATTGACGCCGGGCAAGAGCAACTCGGTCGCCGCATACACTATTCTCAGAATGACTTGGTTG
AGTACTCACCAGTCACAGAAAAGCATCTTACGGATGGCATGACAGTAAGAGAATTATGCAGTGCTGCCAT
AACCATGAGTGATAACACTGCGGCCAACTTACTTCTGACAACGATCGGAGGACCGAAGGAGCTAACCGCT
TTTTTGCACAACATGGGGGATCATGTAACTCGCCTTGATCGTTGGGAACCGGAGCTGAATGAAGCCATAC
CAAACGACGAGCGTGACACCACGATGCCTGCAGCAATGGCAACAACGTTGCGCAAACTATTAACTGGCGA
ACTACTTACTCTAGCTTCCCGGCAACAATTAATAGACTGGATGGAGGCGGATAAAGTTGCAGGACCACTT
CTGCGCTCGGCCCTTCCGGCTGGCTGGTTTATTGCTGATAAATCTGGAGCCGGTGAGCGTGGGTCTCGCG
GTATCATTGCAGCACTGGGGCCAGATGGTAAGCCCTCCCGTATCGTAGTTATCTACACGACGGGGAGTCA
GGCAACTATGGATGAACGAAATAGACAGATCGCTGAGATAGGTGCCTCACTGATTAAGCATTGGTAACTG
TCAGACCAAGTTTACTCATATATACTTTAGATTGATTTAAAACTTCATTTTTAATTTAAAAGGATCTAGG
TGAAGATCCTTTTTGATAATCTCATGACCAAAATCCATTAACGTGAGTTTTCGTTCCACTGAGCGTCAGA
CCACGTAGAAAAGATCAAAGGATCTTCTTGAGATCCTTTTTTTCTGCGCGTAATCTGCTGCTTGCAAACA
AAAAAACCACCGCTACCAGCGGTGGTTTGTTTGCCGGATCAAGAGCTACCAACTCTTTTTCCGAAGGTAA
CTGGCTTCAGCAGAGCGCAGATACCAAATACTGTCCTTCTAGTGTAGCCGTAGTTAGGCCACCACTTCAA
GAACTCTGTAGCACCGCCTACATACCTCGCTCTGCTAATCCTGTTACCAGTGGCTGCTGCCAGTGGCGAT
AAGTCGTGTCTTACCGGGTTGGACTCAAGACGATAGTTACCGGATAAGGCGCAGCGGTCGGGCTGAACGG
GGGGTTCGTGCACACAGCCCAGCTTGGAGCGAACGACCTACACCGAACTGAGATACCTACAGCGTGAGCT
ATGAGAAAGCGCCACGCTTCCCGAAGGGAGAAAGGCGGACAGGTATCCGGTAAGCGGCAGGGTCGGAACA
GGAGAGCGCACGAGGGAGCTTCCAGGGGGAAACGCCTGGTATCTTTATAGTCCTGTCGGGTTTCGCCACC
TCTGACTTGAGCGTCGATTTTTGTGATGCTCGTCAGGGGGGCGGAGCCTATGGAAAAACGCCAGCAACGC
GGCCTTTTTACGGTTCCTGGCCTTTTGCTGGCCTTTTGCTCACATGTTCTTTCCTGCGTTATCCCATGAT
TCTGTGGATAACCGTATTACCGCCTTTGAGTGAGCTGATACCGCTCGCCGCAGCCGAACGACCGAGCGCA
GCGAGTCAGTGAGCGAGGAAGCGGAAGAGCGCCTGATGCGGTATTTTCTCCTTACGCATCTGTGCGGTAT
TTCACACCGCAATGGTGCACTCTCAGTACAATCTGCTCTGATGCCGCATAGTTAAGCCAGTATACACTCC
GCTATCGCTACGTGACTGGGTCATGGCTGCGCCCCGACACCCGCCAACACCCGCTGACGCGCCCTGACGG
GCTTGTCTGCTCCAGGCATCCGCTTACAGACAAGCTGTGACCGTCTCCGGGAGCTGCATGTGTCAGAGGT
TTTCACCGTCATCACCGAAACGCGCGAGGCAGCTGCGGTAAAGCTCATCAGCGTGGTCGTGAAGCGATTC
ACAGATGTCTGCCTGTTCATCCGCGTCCAGCTCGTTGAGTTTCTCCAGAAGCGTTAATGTCTGGCTTCTG
ATAAAGCGGGCCATGTTAAGGGCGGTTTTTTCCTGTTTGGTCACTGATGCCTCCGTGTAAGGGGGATTTC
TGTTCATGGGGGTAATGATACCGATGAAACGAGAGAGGATGCTCACGATACGGGTTACTGATGATGAACA
TGCCCGGTTACTGGAACGTTGTGAGGGTAAACAACTGGCGGTATGGATGCGGCGGGACCAGAGAAAAATC
ACTCAGGGTCAATGCCAGCGCTTCGTTAATACAGATGTAGGTGTTCCACAGGGTAGCCAGCAGCATCCTG
CGATGCAGATCCGGAACATAATGGTGCAGGGCGCTGACTTCCGCGTTTCCAGACTTTACGAAACACGGAA
ACCGAAGACCATTCATGTTGTTGCTCAGGTCGCAGACGTTTTGCAGCAGCAGTCGCTTCACGTTCGCTCG
CGTATCGGTGATTCATTCTGCTAACCAGTAAGGCAACCCCGCCAGCCTAGCCGGGTCCTCAACGACAGGA
GCACGATCATGCGCACCCGTGGGGCCGCCATGCCGGCGATAATGGCCTGCTTCTCGCCGAAACGTTTGGT
GGCGGGACCAGTGACGAAGGCTTGAGCGAGGGCGTGCAAGATTCCGAATACCGCAAGCGACAGGCCGATC
ATCGTCGCGCTCCAGCGAAAGCGGTCCTCGCCGAAAATGACCCAGAGCGCTGCCGGCACCTGTCATACGA
GTTGCATGATAAAGAAGACAGTCATAAGTGCGGCGACGATAGTCATGCCCCGCGCCCACCGGAAGGAGCT
GACTGGGTTGAAGGCTCTCAAGGGCATCGGTCGAGATCCAGGTGCCTAATGAGTGAGCTAACTTACATTA
ATTGCGTTGCGCTCACTGCCCGCTTTCCAGTCGGGAAACCTGTCGTGCCAGCTGCATTAATGAATCGGCC
AACGCGCGGGGAGAGGCGGTTTGCGTATTGGGCGCCAGGGTGGTTTTTCTTTTCACCAGTGAGACGGGCA
ACAGCTGATTGCCCTTCACCGCCTGGCCCTGAGAGAGTTGCAGCAAGCGGTCCACGCTGGTTTGCCCCAG
CAGGCGAAAATCCTGTTTGATGGTGGTTAACGGCGGGATATAACATGAGCTGTCTTCGGTATCGTCGTAT
CCCACTACCGAGATATCCGCACCAACGCGCAGCCCGGACTCGGTAATGGCGCGCATTGCGCCAAGCGCCA
TCTGATCGTTGGCAACCAGCATCGCAGTGGGAACGATGCCCTCATTCAGCATTTGCATGGTTTGTTGAAA
ACCGGACATGGCACTCCAGTCGCCTTCCCGTTCCGCTATCGGCTGAATTTGATTGCGAGTGAGATATTTA
TGCCAGCCAGCCAGACGCAGACGCGCCGAGACAGAACTTAATGGGCCCGCTAACAGCGCGATTTGCTGGT
GACCCAATGCGACCAGATGCTCCACGCCCAGTCGCGTACCGTCTTCATGGGAGAAAATAATACTGTTGAT
GGGTGTCTGGTCAGAGACATCAAGAAATAACGCCGGAACATTAGTGCAGGCAGCTTCCACAGCAATGGCA
TCCTGGTCATCCAGCGGATAGTTAATGATCAGCCCACTGACGCGTTGCGCGAGAAGATTGTGCACCGCCG
CTTTACAGGCTTCGACGCCGCTTCGTTCTACCATCGACACCACCACGCTGGCACCCAGTTGATCGGCGCG
AGATTTAATCGCCGCGACAATTTGCGACGGCGCGTGCAGGGCCAGACTGGAGGTGGCAACGCCAATCAGC
AACGACTGTTTGCCCGCCAGTTGTTGTGCCACGCGGTTGGGAATGTAATTCAGCTCCGCCATCGCCGCTT
CCACTTTTTCCCGCGTTTTCGCAGAAACGTGGCTGGCCTGGTTCACCACGCGGGAAACGGTCTGATAAGA
GACACCGGCATACTCTGCGACATCGTATAACGTTACTGGTTTCACATTCACCACCATGAATTGACTCTCT
TCCGGGCGCTATCATGCCATACCGCGAAAGGTTTTGCGCCATTCGATGGTGTCCGGGATCTCGACGCTCT
CCATTATGCGACTCCTGCATTAGGAAGCAGCCCAGTAGTAGGTTGAGGCCGTTGAGCACCGCCGCCGCAA
GGAATGGTGCATGCAAGGAGATGGCGCCCAACAGTCCCCCGGCCACGGGGCCTGCCACCATACCCACGCC
GAAACAAGCGCTCATGAGCCCGAAGTGGCGAGCCCGATCTTCCCCATCGGTGATGTCGGCGATATAGGCG
CCAGCAACCGCACCTGTGGCGCCGGTGATGCCGGCCACGATGCGTCCGGCGTAGAGGATCGAGATCTCGA
TCCCGCGAAATTAATACGACTCACTATAGGGGAATTGTGAGCGGATAACAATTCCACTCTAGAAATAATT
TTGTTTAACTTTAAGAAGGAGATATACATATGAACTTCCCCCGTGCCTCGCGCCTTATGCAGGCTGCTGT
GCTGGGCGGCCTTATGGCCGTTTCCGCAGCGGCCACCGCGCAGACCAATCCGTATGCGCGCGGCCCCAAC
CCTACCGCCGCCTCGTTGGAAGCCAGCGCGGGACCCTTTACCGTTCGTAGCTTTACCGTTAGCCGTCCGT
CCGGATATGGTGCAGGGACCGTCTATTACCCAACAAATGCAGGCGGCACCGTTGGCGCGATTGCAATCGT
CCCCGGGTACACCGCGCGTCAAAGCAGCATTAAGTGGTGGGGTCCGCGCTTAGCTAGCCATGGCTTTGTG
GTTATTACCATCGATACGAACAGCACTCTAGACCAGCCCAGCAGCCGTAGCTCGCAACAGATGGCCGCGC
TTCGTCAAGTTGCGAGCTTGAACGGGACCAGCAGTAGCCCGATTTACGGAAAGGTCGATACTGCCCGCAT
GGGTGTGATGGGCTGCTCAATGGGGGGCGGCGGTTCACTTATTAGCGCCGCGAACAACCCGAGTTTAAAA
GCAGCGGCACCGCAGGCGCCATGGGACTCTTCAACCAACTTCAGCAGTGTTACCGTGCCGACGCTGATTT
TCGCGTGCGAGAATGATAGCATTGCACCGGTGAACAGCAGCGCGCTGCCGATTTATGATAGCATGTCCCG
CAACGCAAAACAGTTTCTGGAAATTAACGGCGGTAGCCACTGCTGTGCCAACTCTGGGAACAGCAACCAG
GCACTGATCGGAAAAAAAGGGGTTGCATGGATGAAACGATTCATGGATAATGACACCCGTTACTCAACCT
TCGCCTGTGAGAATCCCAACAGCACACGCGTGTCGGATTTTCGCACCGCGAACTGTTCCCTCGAGCACCA
CCATCACCACCACTGAGATCCGGCTGCTAACAAAGCCCGAAAGGAAGCTGAGTTGGCTGCTGCCACCGCT
GAGCAATAACTAGCATAACCCCTTGGGGCCTCTAAACGGGTCTTGAGGGGTTTTTTGCTGAAAGGAGGAA
CTATATCCGGAT
